>Addgene plasmid #146539 | pEYFP-N1-HsSmg5-del810-846-siRNAres_I | depositor full sequence | sequence record 288985 | Full Sequence
TAGTTATTAATAGTAATCAATTACGGGGTCATTAGTTCATAGCCCATATATGGAGTTCCGCGTTACATAA
CTTACGGTAAATGGCCCGCCTGGCTGACCGCCCAACGACCCCCGCCCATTGACGTCAATAATGACGTATG
TTCCCATAGTAACGCCAATAGGGACTTTCCATTGACGTCAATGGGTGGAGTATTTACGGTAAACTGCCCA
CTTGGCAGTACATCAAGTGTATCATATGCCAAGTACGCCCCCTATTGACGTCAATGACGGTAAATGGCCC
GCCTGGCATTATGCCCAGTACATGACCTTATGGGACTTTCCTACTTGGCAGTACATCTACGTATTAGTCA
TCGCTATTACCATGGTGATGCGGTTTTGGCAGTACATCAATGGGCGTGGATAGCGGTTTGACTCACGGGG
ATTTCCAAGTCTCCACCCCATTGACGTCAATGGGAGTTTGTTTTGGCACCAAAATCAACGGGACTTTCCA
AAATGTCGTAACAACTCCGCCCCATTGACGCAAATGGGCGGTAGGCGTGTACGGTGGGAGGTCTATATAA
GCAGAGCTGGTTTAGTGAACCGTCAGATCCGCTAGCGCTACCGGACTCAGATCTCGAGCTCAAGCTTCGA
ATTCGCAACATGAGCCAAGGCCCCCCCACAGGGGAGAGCAGCGAGCCCGAAGCAAAAGTCCTCCACACTA
AGCGGCTTTACCGGGCTGTGGTGGAGGCTGTGCATCGACTTGACCTCATCCTTTGCAACAAAACTGCTTA
TCAAGAAGTATTCAAACCAGAAAACATTAGCCTGAGGAACAAGCTGCGTGAGCTCTGCGTCAAGCTTATG
TTCCTGCACCCAGTGGACTATGGGAGAAAGGCTGAGGAGCTGCTGTGGAGAAGGGTATACTATGAAGTTA
TCCAGCTTATCAAGACTAACAAAAAGCACATCCACAGCCGGAGCACTTTGGAATGTGCCTACAGGACGCA
CCTGGTTGCTGGTATTGGCTTCTACCAGCATCTCCTTCTCTATATCCAGTCCCACTACCAGCTGGAACTG
CAGTGCTGCATCGACTGGACCCATGTCACTGACCCCCTCATAGGATGCAAGAAGCCAGTGTCTGCCTCAG
GGAAGGAGATGGATTGGGCACAGATGGCATGTCACCGATGTCTGGTGTATCTGGGGGATTTGTCCCGATA
TCAGAATGAATTAGCTGGCGTAGATACCGAGCTGCTAGCCGAGAGATTTTACTACCAAGCCCTGTCAGTA
GCTCCTCAGATTGGAATGCCCTTCAATCAGCTGGGCACCCTGGCAGGCAGCAAGTACTATAATGTGGAAG
CCATGTATTGCTACCTGCGCTGCATCCAGTCAGAAGTGTCCTTTGAGGGAGCCTATGGGAACCTCAAGCG
GCTGTATGACAAGGCAGCCAAAATGTACCACCAACTGAAGAAGTGTGAGACTCGGAAACTGTCTCCTGGC
AAAAAGCGATGTAAAGACATTAAAAGGTTGCTAGTGAACTTTATGTATCTGCAAAGCCTCCTACAGCCCA
AAAGCAGCTCCGTGGACTCAGAGCTGACCTCACTTTGCCAGTCAGTCCTGGAGGACTTCAACCTCTGCCT
CTTCTACCCGCCCTCCTCACCCAACCTCAGCCTGGCCAGTGAGGATGAGGAGGAGTATGAGAGTGGATAT
GCTTTCCTCCCGGACCTTCTCATCTTTCAAATGGTCATCATCCGCCTTATGTGTGTGCACAGCTTGGAGA
GAGCAGGATCCAAGCAGTACAGTGCAGCCATTGCCTTCACCCTGGCCCTCTTTTCCCACCTCGTCAATCA
TGTCAACATACGGCTGCAGGCTGAGCTGGAAGAGGGCGAGAATCCCGTCCCGGCATTCCAGAGTGATGGC
ACAGATGAACCAGAGTCCAAGGAACCTGTGGAGAAAGAGGAGGAGCCAGATCCTGAGCCTCCTCCTGTAA
CACCCCAAGTGGGTGAGGGCAGAAAGAGCCGTAAGTTCTCTCGCCTCTCCTGTCTCCGCCGTCGCCGCCA
CCCACCCAAAGTTGGTGATGACAGTGACCTGAGTGAAGGCTTTGAATCGGACTCAAGCCATGACTCAGCC
CGGGCCAGTGAGGGCTCAGACAGTGGCTCTGACAAGAGTCTTGAAGGTGGGGGAACGGCCTTTGATGCTG
AAACGGACTCGGAAATGAATAGCCAGGAGTCCCGATCAGACTTGGAAGATATGGAGGAAGAGGAGGGGAC
ACGGTCACCAACCCTGGAGCCCCCTCGGGGCAGATCAGAGGCTCCCGATTCCCTCAATGGCCCACTGGGC
CCCAGTGAGGCTAGCATTGCCAGCAATCTACAAGCCATGTCCACCCAGATGTTCCAGACTAAGCGCTGCT
TCCGACTGGCCCCCACCTTTAGCAACCTGCTCCTCCAGCCCACCACCAACCCTCATACCTCGGCCAGCCA
CAGGCCTTGCGTCAATGGGGATGTAGACAAGCCTTCAGAGCCAGCCTCTGAGGAGGGCTCTGAGTCGGAG
GGGAGTGAGTCCAGTGGACGCTCCTGTCGGAATGAGCGCAGCATCCAGGAGAAGCTTCAGGTCCTGATGG
CCGAAGGTCTGCTTCCTGCTGTGAAGGTATTTCTAGATTGGCTGCGGACCAACCCCGACCTCATCATCGT
GTGTGCGCAGAGCTCTCAAAGTCTGTGGAACCGCCTGTCTGTGTTGCTGAATCTGTTGCCTGCTGCTGGT
GAACTCCAGGAGTCTGGCCTGGCCTTGTGTCCTGAGGTCCAAGATCTTCTTGAAGGTTGTGAACTGCCTG
ACCTCCCCTCTAGCCTTCTGCTCCCAGAGGACATGGCTCTTCGTAACCTGCCCCCGCTCCGAGCTGCCCA
CAGACGCTTTAACTTTGACACGGATCGGCCCCTGCTCAGCACCTTAGAGGAGTCAGTGGTGCGCATCTGC
TGCATCCGCAGCTTTGGTCATTTCATCGCCCGCCTGCAAGGCAGCATCCTGCAGTTCAACCCAGAGGTTG
GCATCTTCGTCAGCATTGCCCAGTCTGAGCAGGAGAGCCTGCTGCAGCAGGCCCAGACGCGTCCCAAGGC
CCAGTCAGCCATGTCTCCCTACCTCGTCCCTGACACCCAGGCCCTCTGCCACCATCTCCCTGTCATCCGC
CAACTGGCCACCAGTGGCCGCTTCATTGTCATCATCCCAAGGACAGTGATCGATGGCCTGGATTTGCTGA
AGAAGGAACACCCAGGGGCCCGGGATGGGATTCGGTACCTGGAGGCAGAGTTTAAAAAAGGAAACAGGTA
CATTCGCTGCCAGAAAGAGGTGGGAAAGAGCTTTGAGCGGCATAAGCTGAAGAGGCAGGATGCAGATGCC
TGGACTCTCTATAAGATCCTAGACAGCTGCAAACAGCTGACTCTGGCCCAGGGGGCAGGTGAGGAGGATC
CGAGTGGCATGGTGACCATCATCACAGGCCTTCCACTGGACAACCCCAGCGTGCTTTCAGGCCCCATGCA
GGCAGCCCTGCAGGCCGCTGCCCACGCCAGTGTGGACATCAAGAATGTTCTGGACTTCTACAAGCAGTGG
AAGGAAATTGGTACGTCGACGGTACCGCGGGCCCGGGATCCACCGGTCGCCACCATGGTGAGCAAGGGCG
AGGAGCTGTTCACCGGGGTGGTGCCCATCCTGGTCGAGCTGGACGGCGACGTAAACGGCCACAAGTTCAG
CGTGTCCGGCGAGGGCGAGGGCGATGCCACCTACGGCAAGCTGACCCTGAAGTTCATCTGCACCACCGGC
AAGCTGCCCGTGCCCTGGCCCACCCTCGTGACCACCTTCGGCTACGGCCTGCAGTGCTTCGCCCGCTACC
CCGACCACATGAAGCAGCACGACTTCTTCAAGTCCGCCATGCCCGAAGGCTACGTCCAGGAGCGCACCAT
CTTCTTCAAGGACGACGGCAACTACAAGACCCGCGCCGAGGTGAAGTTCGAGGGCGACACCCTGGTGAAC
CGCATCGAGCTGAAGGGCATCGACTTCAAGGAGGACGGCAACATCCTGGGGCACAAGCTGGAGTACAACT
ACAACAGCCACAACGTCTATATCATGGCCGACAAGCAGAAGAACGGCATCAAGGTGAACTTCAAGATCCG
CCACAACATCGAGGACGGCAGCGTGCAGCTCGCCGACCACTACCAGCAGAACACCCCCATCGGCGACGGC
CCCGTGCTGCTGCCCGACAACCACTACCTGAGCTACCAGTCCGCCCTGAGCAAAGACCCCAACGAGAAGC
GCGATCACATGGTCCTGCTGGAGTTCGTGACCGCCGCCGGGATCACTCTCGGCATGGACGAGCTGTACAA
GTAAAGCGGCCGCGACTCTAGATCATAATCAGCCATACCACATTTGTAGAGGTTTTACTTGCTTTAAAAA
ACCTCCCACACCTCCCCCTGAACCTGAAACATAAAATGAATGCAATTGTTGTTGTTAACTTGTTTATTGC
AGCTTATAATGGTTACAAATAAAGCAATAGCATCACAAATTTCACAAATAAAGCATTTTTTTCACTGCAT
TCTAGTTGTGGTTTGTCCAAACTCATCAATGTATCTTAAGGCGTAAATTGTAAGCGTTAATATTTTGTTA
AAATTCGCGTTAAATTTTTGTTAAATCAGCTCATTTTTTAACCAATAGGCCGAAATCGGCAAAATCCCTT
ATAAATCAAAAGAATAGACCGAGATAGGGT
[37 nt withheld, positions 4721-4757]
AAAGAACGTGGACTCCAACGTCAAAGG
[49 nt withheld, positions 4785-4833]
T
[91 nt withheld, positions 4835-4925]
G
[124 nt withheld, positions 4927-5050]
CAGGTGGCACTTTTCGGGGAAATGTGCGCGGAACCCCTATTTGTTTATTTTTCTAAATACATTCAAATAT
GTATCCGCTCATGAGACAATAACCCTGATAAATGCTTCAATAATATTGAAAAAGGAAGAGTCCTGAGGCG
GAAAGAACCAGCTGTGGAATGTGTGTCAGTTAGGGTGTGGAAAGTCCCCAGGCTCCCCAGCAGGCAGAAG
TATGCAAAGCATGCATCTCAATTAGTCAGCAACCAGGTGTGGAAAGTCCCCAGGCTCCCCAGCAGGCAGA
AGTATGCAAAGCATGCATCTCAATTAGTCAGCAACCATAGTCCCGCCCCTAACTCCGCCCATCCCGCCCC
TAACTCCGCCCAGTTCCGCCCATTCTCCGCCCCATGGCTGACTAATTTTTTTTATTTATGCAGAGGCCGA
GGCCGCCTCGGCCTCTGAGCTATTCCAGAAGTAGTGAGGAGGCTTTTTTGGAGGCCTAGGCTTTTGCAAA
GATCGATCAAGAGACAGGATGAGGATCGTTTCGCATGATTGAACAAGATGGATTGCACGCAGGTTCTCCG
GCCGCTTGGGTGGAGAGGCTATTCGGCTATGACTGGGCACAACAGACAATCGGCTGCTCTGATGCCGCCG
TGTTCCGGCTGTCAGCGCAGGGGCGCCCGGTTCTTTTTGTCAAGACCGACCTGTCCGGTGCCCTGAATGA
ACTGCAAGACGAGGCAGCGCGGCTATCGTGGCTGGCCACGACGGGCGTTCCTTGCGCAGCTGTGCTCGAC
GTTGTCACTGAAGCGGGAAGGGACTGGCTGCTATTGGGCGAAGTGCCGGGGCAGGATCTCCTGTCATCTC
ACCTTGCTCCTGCCGAGAAAGTATCCATCATGGCTGATGCAATGCGGCGGCTGCATACGCTTGATCCGGC
TACCTGCCCATTCGACCACCAAGCGAAACATCGCATCGAGCGAGCACGTACTCGGATGGAAGCCGGTCTT
GTCGATCAGGATGATCTGGACGAAGAGCATCAGGGGCTCGCGCCAGCCGAACTGTTCGCCAGGCTCAAGG
CGAGCATGCCCGACGGCGAGGATCTCGTCGTGACCCATGGCGATGCCTGCTTGCCGAATATCATGGTGGA
AAATGGCCGCTTTTCTGGATTCATCGACTGTGGCCGGCTGGGTGTGGCGGACCGCTATCAGGACATAGCG
TTGGCTACCCGTGATATTGCTGAAGAGCTTGGCGGCGAATGGGCTGACCGCTTCCTCGTGCTTTACGGTA
TCGCCGCTCCCGATTCGCAGCGCATCGCCTTCTATCGCCTTCTTGACGAGTTCTTCTGAGCGGGACTCTG
GGGTTCGAAATGACCGACCAAGCGACGCCCAACCTGCCATCACGAGATTTCGATTCCACCGCCGCCTTCT
ATGAAAGGTTGGGCTTCGGAATCGTTTTCCGGGACGCCGGCTGGATGATCCTCCAGCGCGGGGATCTCAT
GCTGGAGTTCTTCGCCCACCCTAGGGGGAGGCTAACTGAAACACGGAAGGAGACAATACCGGAAGGAACC
CGCGCTATGACGGCAATAAAAAGACAGAATAAAACGCACGGTGTTGGGTCGTTTGTTCATAAACGCGGGG
TTCGGTCCCAGGGCTGGCACTCTGTCGATACCCCACCGAGACCCCATTGGGGCCAATACGCCCGCGTTTC
TTCCTTTTCCCCACCCCACCCCCCAAGTTCGGGTGAAGGCCCAGGGCTCGCAGCCAACGTCGGGGCGGCA
GGCCCTGCCATAGCCTCAGGTTACTCATATATACTTTAGATTGATTTAAAACTTCATTTTTAATTTAAAA
GGATCTAGGTGAAGATCCTTTTTGATAATCTCATGACCAAAATCCCTTAACGTGAGTTTTCGTTCCACTG
AGCGTCAGACCCCGTAGAAAAGATCAAAGGATCTTCTTGAGATCCTTTTTTTCTGCGCGTAATCTGCTGC
TTGCAAACAAAAAAACCACCGCTACCAGCGGTGGTTTGTTTGCCGGATCAAGAGCTACCAACTCTTTTTC
CGAAGGTAACTGGCTTCAGCAGAGCGCAGATACCAAATACTGTCCTTCTAGTGTAGCCGTAGTTAGGCCA
CCACTTCAAGAACTCTGTAGCACCGCCTACATACCTCGCTCTGCTAATCCTGTTACCAGTGGCTGCTGCC
AGTGGCGATAAGTCGTGTCTTACCGGGTTGGACTCAAGACGATAGTTACCGGATAAGGCGCAGCGGTCGG
GCTGAACGGGGGGTTCGTGCACACAGCCCAGCTTGGAGCGAACGACCTACACCGAACTGAGATACCTACA
GCGTGAGCTATGAGAAAGCGCCACGCTTCCCGAAGGGAGAAAGGCGGACAGGTATCCGGTAAGCGGCAGG
GTCGGAACAGGAGAGCGCACGAGGGAGCTTCCAGGGGGAAACGCCTGGTATCTTTATAGTCCTGTCGGGT
TTCGCCACCTCTGACTTGAGCGTCGATTTTTGTGATGCTCGTCAGGGGGGCGGAGCCTATGGAAAAACGC
CAGCAACGCGGCCTTTTTACGGTTCCTGGCCTTTTGCTGGCCTTTTGCTCACATGTTCTTTCCTGCGTTA
TCCCCTGATTCTGTGGATAACCGTATTACCGCCATGCAT
Features (pLannotate 1.2.2; 16 found; start..end, strand, type, name):
     61..364     +  enhancer       CMV enhancer: human cytomegalovirus immediate early enhancer
    365..568     +  promoter       CMV promoter: human cytomegalovirus (CMV) immediate early promoter
    591..634     +  misc_feature   MCS (fragment): multiple cloning site
    640..3582    +  CDS            SMG5: SMG5_HUMAN - Also known as EST1B, KIAA1089. Experimental evidence at protein level: Swiss-Prot protein existence level 1. Plays a role in nonsense-mediated mRNA decay. Does not have RNase activity by itself. Promotes dephosphorylation of UPF1. Together with SMG7 is thought to provide a link to the mRNA degradation machinery involving exonucleolytic pathways, and to serve as an adapter for UPF1 to protein phosphatase 2A (PP2A), thereby triggering UPF1 dephosphorylation. Necessary for TERT activity. From Homo sapiens (Human).
   3585..3617    +  misc_feature   MCS (fragment): multiple cloning site
   3625..4344    +  CDS            EYFP: enhanced YFP mammalian codon-optimized
   4361..4444    +  CDS            large T antigen (fragment): large T antigen from SV40 (simian virus 40)
   4467..4588    +  polyA_signal   SV40 poly(A) signal: SV40 polyadenylation signal
   4622..5050    -  rep_origin     f1 ori (sequence partly withheld): f1 bacteriophage origin of replication; arrow indicates direction of (+) strand synthesis
   5077..5181    +  promoter       AmpR promoter: bla
   5183..5540    +  promoter       SV40 promoter: SV40 enhancer and early promoter
   5575..6369    +  CDS            NeoR/KanR: aminoglycoside phosphotransferase from Tn5; aph(3')-II (or nptII); confers resistance to neomycin, kanamycin, and G418 (Geneticin®)
   6390..6542    +  CDS            ble (fragment): BLE_KLEPN - Experimental evidence at protein level: Swiss-Prot protein existence level 1. Binding protein with a strong affinity to the bleomycin family of antibiotics. Binds to CL990; an antimitotic-antibiotic compound. From Klebsiella pneumoniae.
   6601..6648    +  polyA_signal   HSV TK poly(A) signal: herpes simplex virus thymidine kinase polyadenylation signal (Cole and Stacy, 1985)
   6739..6755    -  polyA_signal   bGH poly(A) signal (fragment): bovine growth hormone polyadenylation signal
   6977..7565    +  rep_origin     ori: high-copy-number ColE1/pMB1/pBR322/pUC origin of replication
