[The description below was written by a language model from this plasmid's Addgene catalogue record and pLannotate feature annotations shown in this document.]
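Description:
pEYFP-N1-HsSmg5-del810-846-siRNAres_I is a 7,679 nt mammalian expression plasmid. The catalogue lists its backbone as unknown, but the name and feature layout match the pEYFP-N1 arrangement, in which an insert is placed upstream of EYFP to give a C-terminal fluorescent fusion. It replicates in E. coli from a high-copy ColE1/pUC-type origin and also carries an f1 origin. A single NeoR/KanR (Tn5 aminoglycoside phosphotransferase) cassette serves two purposes. The bacterial bla promoter drives it for kanamycin selection in bacteria, and the SV40 enhancer/early promoter drives it, with an HSV TK polyadenylation signal, for G418 selection in mammalian cells. The short annotated fragments of ble, large T antigen and bGH poly(A) appear to be backbone remnants rather than functional parts.

The payload is a human SMG5 coding sequence under the CMV immediate-early enhancer and promoter. It sits between multiple cloning site fragments and is followed by mammalian codon-optimised EYFP and an SV40 poly(A) signal. SMG5 functions in nonsense-mediated mRNA decay, where together with SMG7 it is thought to promote UPF1 dephosphorylation and link targets to the degradation machinery. As the name indicates, this version carries a deletion designated 810-846 and is siRNA-resistant, though the record does not state the deletion's numbering basis, its functional significance or the resistance-conferring changes. Relative to the NCBI reference, the depositor notes three non-silent substitutions (K85R, L327P, C362R) and one silent change.

The stated purpose is simply mammalian expression of this variant. The siRNA-resistant design suggests complementation experiments in which endogenous SMG5 is knocked down, with the EYFP tag available for detecting the protein. The depositor sequence may be theoretical or based on Sanger data.
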