Addgene plasmid #146539: pEYFP-N1-HsSmg5-del810-846-siRNAres_I
Purpose: Mammalian Expression of HsSmg5-del810-846-siRNAres
Depositing lab: Elisa Izaurralde. Depositing organization: Max Planck Institute for Developmental Biology.
Backbone
  Vector backbone: Unknown
  Vector type: Mammalian Expression
Growth in bacteria
  Bacterial resistance: Kanamycin, 50 μg/mL
  Growth temperature: 37°C
  Growth strain: DH5alpha
  Copy number: High Copy
Gene/Insert
  Gene/Insert name: HsSmg5-del810-846-siRNAres
  Species: H. sapiens (human)
  Mutation: three non silent mutation A254G (K85R), T980C (L327P), T1084C (C362R) and one silent mutation, compared to the sequence given by NCBI: NM_015327.2
  Entrez Gene: SMG5 (a.k.a. EST1B, LPTS-RP1, LPTSRP1, SMG-5)
  Cloning method: Unknown
Terms and licenses: Academic/Nonprofit Terms; Industry Terms: Not Available to Industry
Depositor comments: Plasmids from this collection were made available to the research community and donated after the lab closed. Please note that the sequence provided by the depositing laboratory may be theoretical/predicted or based on Sanger sequencing results. There may be discrepancies between sequencing results obtained by Addgene and the depositor sequence. If an Addgene verified sequence is not available, please contact before placing your order to request that our lab fully sequence the plasmid.
How to cite: pEYFP-N1-HsSmg5-del810-846-siRNAres_I was a gift from Elisa Izaurralde (Addgene plasmid # 146539 ; http://n2t.net/addgene:146539 ; RRID:Addgene_146539)
